>Addgene plasmid #120282 | pET-28a(+)-FGF1-4X | addgene full sequence | sequence record 234939 | Addgene NGS Result
TGGCGAATGGG
[124 nt withheld, positions 12-135]
C
[91 nt withheld, positions 137-227]
A
[49 nt withheld, positions 229-277]
CCTTTGACGTTGGAGTCCACGTTCTTT
[37 nt withheld, positions 305-341]
ACCCTATCTCGGTCTATTCTTTTGATTTATAAGGGATTTTGCCGATTTCGGCCTATTGGTTAAAAAATGA
GCTGATTTAACAAAAATTTAACGCGAATTTTAACAAAATATTAACGCTTACAATTTAGGTGGCACTTTTC
GGGGAAATGTGCGCGGAACCCCTATTTGTTTATTTTTCTAAATACATTCAAATATGTATCCGCTCATGAA
TTAATTCTTAGAAAAACTCATCGAGCATCAAATGAAACTGCAATTTATTCATATCAGGATTATCAATACC
ATATTTTTGAAAAAGCCGTTTCTGTAATGAAGGAGAAAACTCACCGAGGCAGTTCCATAGGATGGCAAGA
TCCTGGTATCGGTCTGCGATTCCGACTCGTCCAACATCAATACAACCTATTAATTTCCCCTCGTCAAAAA
TAAGGTTATCAAGTGAGAAATCACCATGAGTGACGACTGAATCCGGTGAGAATGGCAAAAGTTTATGCAT
TTCTTTCCAGACTTGTTCAACAGGCCAGCCATTACGCTCGTCATCAAAATCACTCGCATCAACCAAACCG
TTATTCATTCGTGATTGCGCCTGAGCGAGACGAAATACGCGATCGCTGTTAAAAGGACAATTACAAACAG
GAATCGAATGCAACCGGCGCAGGAACACTGCCAGCGCATCAACAATATTTTCACCTGAATCAGGATATTC
TTCTAATACCTGGAATGCTGTTTTCCCGGGGATCGCAGTGGTGAGTAACCATGCATCATCAGGAGTACGG
ATAAAATGCTTGATGGTCGGAAGAGGCATAAATTCCGTCAGCCAGTTTAGTCTGACCATCTCATCTGTAA
CATCATTGGCAACGCTACCTTTGCCATGTTTCAGAAACAACTCTGGCGCATCGGGCTTCCCATACAATCG
ATAGATTGTCGCACCTGATTGCCCGACATTATCGCGAGCCCATTTATACCCATATAAATCAGCATCCATG
TTGGAATTTAATCGCGGCCTAGAGCAAGACGTTTCCCGTTGAATATGGCTCATAACACCCCTTGTATTAC
TGTTTATGTAAGCAGACAGTTTTATTGTTCATGACCAAAATCCCTTAACGTGAGTTTTCGTTCCACTGAG
CGTCAGACCCCGTAGAAAAGATCAAAGGATCTTCTTGAGATCCTTTTTTTCTGCGCGTAATCTGCTGCTT
GCAAACAAAAAAACCACCGCTACCAGCGGTGGTTTGTTTGCCGGATCAAGAGCTACCAACTCTTTTTCCG
AAGGTAACTGGCTTCAGCAGAGCGCAGATACCAAATACTGTCCTTCTAGTGTAGCCGTAGTTAGGCCACC
ACTTCAAGAACTCTGTAGCACCGCCTACATACCTCGCTCTGCTAATCCTGTTACCAGTGGCTGCTGCCAG
TGGCGATAAGTCGTGTCTTACCGGGTTGGACTCAAGACGATAGTTACCGGATAAGGCGCAGCGGTCGGGC
TGAACGGGGGGTTCGTGCACACAGCCCAGCTTGGAGCGAACGACCTACACCGAACTGAGATACCTACAGC
GTGAGCTATGAGAAAGCGCCACGCTTCCCGAAGGGAGAAAGGCGGACAGGTATCCGGTAAGCGGCAGGGT
CGGAACAGGAGAGCGCACGAGGGAGCTTCCAGGGGGAAACGCCTGGTATCTTTATAGTCCTGTCGGGTTT
CGCCACCTCTGACTTGAGCGTCGATTTTTGTGATGCTCGTCAGGGGGGCGGAGCCTATGGAAAAACGCCA
GCAACGCGGCCTTTTTACGGTTCCTGGCCTTTTGCTGGCCTTTTGCTCACATGTTCTTTCCTGCGTTATC
CCCTGATTCTGTGGATAACCGTATTACCGCCTTTGAGTGAGCTGATACCGCTCGCCGCAGCCGAACGACC
GAGCGCAGCGAGTCAGTGAGCGAGGAAGCGGAAGAGCGCCTGATGCGGTATTTTCTCCTTACGCATCTGT
GCGGTATTTCACACCGCAATGGTGCACTCTCAGTACAATCTGCTCTGATGCCGCATAGTTAAGCCAGTAT
ACACTCCGCTATCGCTACGTGACTGGGTCATGGCTGCGCCCCGACACCCGCCAACACCCGCTGACGCGCC
CTGACGGGCTTGTCTGCTCCCGGCATCCGCTTACAGACAAGCTGTGACCGTCTCCGGGAGCTGCATGTGT
CAGAGGTTTTCACCGTCATCACCGAAACGCGCGAGGCAGCTGCGGTAAAGCTCATCAGCGTGGTCGTGAA
GCGATTCACAGATGTCTGCCTGTTCATCCGCGTCCAGCTCGTTGAGTTTCTCCAGAAGCGTTAATGTCTG
GCTTCTGATAAAGCGGGCCATGTTAAGGGCGGTTTTTTCCTGTTTGGTCACTGATGCCTCCGTGTAAGGG
GGATTTCTGTTCATGGGGGTAATGATACCGATGAAACGAGAGAGGATGCTCACGATACGGGTTACTGATG
ATGAACATGCCCGGTTACTGGAACGTTGTGAGGGTAAACAACTGGCGGTATGGATGCGGCGGGACCAGAG
AAAAATCACTCAGGGTCAATGCCAGCGCTTCGTTAATACAGATGTAGGTGTTCCACAGGGTAGCCAGCAG
CATCCTGCGATGCAGATCCGGAACATAATGGTGCAGGGCGCTGACTTCCGCGTTTCCAGACTTTACGAAA
CACGGAAACCGAAGACCATTCATGTTGTTGCTCAGGTCGCAGACGTTTTGCAGCAGCAGTCGCTTCACGT
TCGCTCGCGTATCGGTGATTCATTCTGCTAACCAGTAAGGCAACCCCGCCAGCCTAGCCGGGTCCTCAAC
GACAGGAGCACGATCATGCGCACCCGTGGGGCCGCCATGCCGGCGATAATGGCCTGCTTCTCGCCGAAAC
GTTTGGTGGCGGGACCAGTGACGAAGGCTTGAGCGAGGGCGTGCAAGATTCCGAATACCGCAAGCGACAG
GCCGATCATCGTCGCGCTCCAGCGAAAGCGGTCCTCGCCGAAAATGACCCAGAGCGCTGCCGGCACCTGT
CCTACGAGTTGCATGATAAAGAAGACAGTCATAAGTGCGGCGACGATAGTCATGCCCCGCGCCCACCGGA
AGGAGCTGACTGGGTTGAAGGCTCTCAAGGGCATCGGTCGAGATCCCGGTGCCTAATGAGTGAGCTAACT
TACATTAATTGCGTTGCGCTCACTGCCCGCTTTCCAGTCGGGAAACCTGTCGTGCCAGCTGCATTAATGA
ATCGGCCAACGCGCGGGGAGAGGCGGTTTGCGTATTGGGCGCCAGGGTGGTTTTTCTTTTCACCAGTGAG
ACGGGCAACAGCTGATTGCCCTTCACCGCCTGGCCCTGAGAGAGTTGCAGCAAGCGGTCCACGCTGGTTT
GCCCCAGCAGGCGAAAATCCTGTTTGATGGTGGTTAACGGCGGGATATAACATGAGCTGTCTTCGGTATC
GTCGTATCCCACTACCGAGATATCCGCACCAACGCGCAGCCCGGACTCGGTAATGGCGCGCATTGCGCCC
AGCGCCATCTGATCGTTGGCAACCAGCATCGCAGTGGGAACGATGCCCTCATTCAGCATTTGCATGGTTT
GTTGAAAACCGGACATGGCACTCCAGTCGCCTTCCCGTTCCGCTATCGGCTGAATTTGATTGCGAGTGAG
ATATTTATGCCAGCCAGCCAGACGCAGACGCGCCGAGACAGAACTTAATGGGCCCGCTAACAGCGCGATT
TGCTGGTGACCCAATGCGACCAGATGCTCCACGCCCAGTCGCGTACCGTCTTCATGGGAGAAAATAATAC
TGTTGATGGGTGTCTGGTCAGAGACATCAAGAAATAACGCCGGAACATTAGTGCAGGCAGCTTCCACAGC
AATGGCATCCTGGTCATCCAGCGGATAGTTAATGATCAGCCCACTGACGCGTTGCGCGAGAAGATTGTGC
ACCGCCGCTTTACAGGCTTCGACGCCGCTTCGTTCTACCATCGACACCACCACGCTGGCACCCAGTTGAT
CGGCGCGAGATTTAATCGCCGCGACAATTTGCGACGGCGCGTGCAGGGCCAGACTGGAGGTGGCAACGCC
AATCAGCAACGACTGTTTGCCCGCCAGTTGTTGTGCCACGCGGTTGGGAATGTAATTCAGCTCCGCCATC
GCCGCTTCCACTTTTTCCCGCGTTTTCGCAGAAACGTGGCTGGCCTGGTTCACCACGCGGGAAACGGTCT
GATAAGAGACACCGGCATACTCTGCGACATCGTATAACGTTACTGGTTTCACATTCACCACCCTGAATTG
ACTCTCTTCCGGGCGCTATCATGCCATACCGCGAAAGGTTTTGCGCCATTCGATGGTGTCCGGGATCTCG
ACGCTCTCCCTTATGCGACTCCTGCATTAGGAAGCAGCCCAGTAGTAGGTTGAGGCCGTTGAGCACCGCC
GCCGCAAGGAATGGTGCATGCAAGGAGATGGCGCCCAACAGTCCCCCGGCCACGGGGCCTGCCACCATAC
CCACGCCGAAACAAGCGCTCATGAGCCCGAAGTGGCGAGCCCGATCTTCCCCATCGGTGATGTCGGCGAT
ATAGGCGCCAGCAACCGCACCTGTGGCGCCGGTGATGCCGGCCACGATGCGTCCGGCGTAGAGGATCGAG
ATCTCGATCCCGCGAAATTAATACGACTCACTATAGGGGAATTGTGAGCGGATAACAATTCCCCTCTAGA
AATAATTTTGTTTAACTTTAAGAAGGAGATATACCATGGGCAGCAGCCATCATCATCATCATCACAGCAG
CGGCCTGGTGCCGCGCGGCAGCCATATGGCTAGCATGACTGGTGGACAGCAAATGGGTCGCGGATCCATG
TTCAACTTACCCCCCGGCAACTACAAGAAGCCGAAGCTGCTGTATTGCAGCAATGGCGGCCACTTTCTGC
GCATTTTACCGGATGGTACCGTTGATGGTACCCGTGATCGTTCAGATCCGCACATCCAGTTACAGCTGAT
CGCAGAAAGCGTGGGTGAAGTGTACATCAAGAGCACCGAAACCGGCCAGTATCTGGCAATGGATACCGAT
GGCCTGCTGTATGGTTCACAAACCCCGAACGAAGAATGCCTGTTCCTGGAACGCCTGGAAGAAAACGGCT
ACAACACCTACATCAGCAAGAAGCACGCGGAGAAGAACTGGTTTGTTGGCCTGAACAAGAACGGCAGCTG
CAAACGTGGTCCTCGTACCCATTATGGCCAGAAAGCGATTCTGTTTCTGCCGTTACCGGTTAGCAGCGAT
GAATTCGAGCTCCGTCGACAAGCTTGCGGCCGCACTCGAGCACCACCACCACCACCACTGAGATCCGGCT
GCTAACAAAGCCCGAAAGGAAGCTGAGTTGGCTGCTGCCACCGCTGAGCAATAACTAGCATAACCCCTTG
GGGCCTCTAAACGGGTCTTGAGGGGTTTTTTGCTGAAAGGAGGAACTATATCCGGAT
Features (pLannotate 1.2.2; 22 found; start..end, strand, type, name):
     12..440     +  rep_origin     f1 ori (sequence partly withheld): f1 bacteriophage origin of replication; arrow indicates direction of (+) strand synthesis
    493..550     +  promoter       AmpR promoter (fragment): bla
    559..1374    -  CDS            KanR: aminoglycoside phosphotransferase; aph(3')-Ia; confers resistance to kanamycin in bacteria or G418 (Geneticin®) in eukaryotes
   1496..2084    +  rep_origin     ori: high-copy-number ColE1/pMB1/pBR322/pUC origin of replication
   2270..2409    -  misc_feature   bom: basis of mobility region from pBR322
   2511..2702    -  CDS            rop: Rop protein, which maintains plasmids at low copy number; rop
   2719..3099    +  CDS            YPB1_ECOLX: Protein predicted: Swiss-Prot protein existence level 4. From Escherichia coli.
   3171..3462    -  CDS            TcR (fragment): tetracycline efflux protein; tet; confers resistance to tetracycline
   3477..3498    -  protein_bind   CAP binding site: CAP binding activates transcription in the presence of cAMP. E. coli catabolite activator protein
   3511..4593    -  CDS            lacI: lac repressor; lacI; The lac repressor binds to the lac operator to inhibit transcription in E. coli. This inhibition can be relieved by adding lactose or isopropyl-β-D-thiogalactopyranoside (IPTG).
   4594..4671    -  promoter       lacI promoter: lacI
   4679..4958    -  CDS            TcR (fragment): tetracycline efflux protein; tet; confers resistance to tetracycline
   4980..4998    +  promoter       T7 promoter: promoter for bacteriophage T7 RNA polymerase
   4999..5023    +  protein_bind   lac operator: The lac repressor binds to the lac operator to inhibit transcription in E. coli. This inhibition can be relieved by adding lactose or isopropyl-β-D-thiogalactopyranoside (IPTG). lac repressor encoded by lacI
   5038..5060    +  RBS            RBS: efficient ribosome binding site from bacteriophage T7 gene 10 (Olins and Rangwala, 1989)
   5079..5095    +  CDS            capTEV™ (fragment): composite tag for in vivo biotinylation, TEV protease cleavage, and 6xHis tagging
   5106..5123    +  CDS            thrombin site: thrombin recognition and cleavage site
   5127..5159    +  CDS            T7 tag (gene 10 leader): leader peptide from bacteriophage T7 gene 10 promotes efficient translation in E. coli
   5172..5591    +  CDS            FGF1 (fragment): FGF1_HUMAN - Also known as FGFA. Experimental evidence at protein level: Swiss-Prot protein existence level 1. Plays an important role in the regulation of cell survival, cell division, angiogenesis, cell differentiation and cell migration. Functions as potent mitogen in vitro. Acts as a ligand for FGFR1 and integrins. Binds to FGFR1 in the presence of heparin leading to FGFR1 dimerization and activation via sequential autophosphorylation on tyrosine residues which act as docking sites for interacting proteins, leading to the activation of several signaling cascades. Binds to integrin ITGAV:IT
   5632..5649    +  CDS            9xHis (fragment): 9xHis affinity tag
   5659..5708    +  CDS            SET1 (fragment): solubility-enhancement tag derived from T7 phage gene 10B
   5716..5763    +  terminator     T7 terminator: transcription terminator for bacteriophage T7 RNA polymerase
