[The description below was written by a language model from this plasmid's Addgene catalogue record and pLannotate feature annotations shown in this document.]
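Description:
pET-28a(+)-FGF1-4X is a bacterial expression plasmid built on the Novagen pET-28a(+) backbone for producing a recombinant mutant of human fibroblast growth factor 1 (FGF1-4X) in E. coli strains carrying the DE3 lysogen, which supplies T7 RNA polymerase. It is selected with kanamycin through an aminoglycoside phosphotransferase gene and replicates from a pBR322/ColE1-type origin accompanied by the bom region and rop gene. An f1 origin is also present. The catalogue lists the plasmid as high copy, although rop normally moderates copy number. Short tetracycline-resistance fragments, an AmpR promoter fragment and a predicted E. coli ORF in the annotation look like backbone remnants or homology hits rather than functional parts.

The payload is a synthetic coding sequence of about 420 bp, codon-optimized for E. coli and cloned between BamHI and EcoRI sites that were both preserved. The record does not specify which substitutions the "4X" name refers to. It also calls the insert a "basic" FGF1 mutant, but the annotation matches human FGF1. Expression is driven by a T7 promoter followed by a lac operator and the T7 gene 10 ribosome binding site. The plasmid-borne lacI gene keeps transcription repressed until IPTG induction, and a T7 terminator closes the unit. Upstream of the insert, the vector contributes an N-terminal 6xHis tag (annotated as a composite-tag fragment), a thrombin cleavage site and the T7 gene 10 leader tag, allowing metal-affinity purification and optional tag removal. A second His-tag sequence lies downstream of the insert, as is usual in this backbone, but the record lists only the N-terminal tag, so it is presumably not translated. The associated publication concerns low-cost chemically defined human iPSC culture, which suggests the protein is made as a media growth factor.
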