Addgene plasmid #120282: pET-28a(+)-FGF1-4X
Purpose: Produce human recombinant FGF1-4X in DE3 cells
Depositing lab: Paul Burridge. Depositing organization: Northwestern University. Publication: Negligible-Cost and Weekend-Free Chemically Defined Human iPSC Culture. Kuo HH, Gao X, DeKeyser JM, Fetterman KA, Pinheiro EA, Weddle CJ, Fonoudi H, Orman MV, Romero-Tejeda M, Jouni M, Blancard M, Magdy T, Epting CL, George AL Jr, Burridge PW. Stem Cell Reports. 2020 Jan 9. pii: S2213-6711(19)30446-1. doi: 10.1016/j.stemcr.2019.12.007. PubMed 31928950.
Backbone
  Vector backbone: pET-28a (+)
  Backbone manufacturer: Novagen
  Backbone size w/o insert (bp): 5369
  Total vector size (bp): 5792
  Vector type: Bacterial Expression
Growth in bacteria
  Bacterial resistance: Kanamycin, 50 μg/mL
  Growth temperature: 37°C
  Growth strain: BL21 Star/DE3
  Copy number: High Copy
Gene/Insert
  Gene/Insert name: Basic fibroblast growth factor 1 mutant (alt name: FGF1 mutant)
  Species: H. sapiens (human), Synthetic
  Insert size (bp): 423
  Mutation: Codon optimized for E. Coli production
  Promoter: T7 Promoter
  Tag / fusion protein: 6x His tag (N terminal on insert)
  Cloning method: Restriction Enzyme; 5′ cloning site BamHI (not destroyed); 3′ cloning site EcoRI (not destroyed)
  Sequencing primers: 5′ TAATACGACTCACTATAGG; 3′ CTAGCATAACCCCTTGGGGCCTCTAAACGGGTCTTGAGGGGTTTTTTG
Resource information
  A portion of this plasmid was derived from a plasmid made by: Printed sequence service from SGI
Terms and licenses: Academic/Nonprofit Terms; Industry Terms: Not Available to Industry
Depositor comments: Please visit https://www.biorxiv.org/content/10.1101/685503v2 for BioRxiv preprint
How to cite: pET-28a(+)-FGF1-4X was a gift from Paul Burridge (Addgene plasmid # 120282 ; http://n2t.net/addgene:120282 ; RRID:Addgene_120282)
